Addgene plasmid #242225: pGEX-5X-1-GST-Armadillo
Purpose: Expression of GST-tagged human β-catenin Armadillo repeats without IDRs (deletion of a.a. 2-133 and 672-781) in E. coli
Depositing lab: Courtney Hodges. Depositing organization: Baylor College of Medicine. Publication: beta-catenin functions as a molecular adapter for disordered cBAF interactions. Chan YS, Gao Q, Robinson SA, Wang W, Filandrova R, Weinhold LM, Cabrera ML, Zhang M, Ambati CSR, Lerario AM, Putluri N, Kiseljak-Vassiliades K, Wierman ME, Habra MA, Hammer GD, Veverka V, Cermakova K, Hodges HC. Mol Cell. 2025 Jul 15:S1097-2765(25)00576-3. doi: 10.1016/j.molcel.2025.06.026. PubMed 40695292.
Backbone
  Vector backbone: pGEX-5X-1
  Vector type: Bacterial Expression
Growth in bacteria
  Bacterial resistance: Ampicillin, 100 μg/mL
  Growth temperature: 37°C
  Growth strain: NEB Stable
  Copy number: Unknown
Gene/Insert
  Gene/Insert name: CTNNB1 (alt name: β-catenin)
  Species: H. sapiens (human)
  Mutation: Deleted N terminal and C terminal IDRs from β-catenin (deletion of a.a. 2-133 and 672-781)
  Entrez Gene: CTNNB1 (a.k.a. CTNNB, EVR7, MRD19, NEDSDV, armadillo)
  Promoter: tac
  Tag / fusion protein: GST (N terminal on insert)
  Cloning method: Gene Synthesis
Terms and licenses: Academic/Nonprofit Terms; Industry Terms: Not Available to Industry
Depositor comments: Can be grown in BL21(DE3) cells.
How to cite: pGEX-5X-1-GST-Armadillo was a gift from Courtney Hodges (Addgene plasmid # 242225 ; http://n2t.net/addgene:242225 ; RRID:Addgene_242225)
