[The description below was written by a language model from this plasmid's Addgene catalogue record and pLannotate feature annotations shown in this document.]
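Description:
pGEX-5X-1-GST-Armadillo is a bacterial expression plasmid built on the pGEX-5X-1 backbone for producing a GST fusion of the structured core of human β-catenin (CTNNB1) in E. coli. The sequenced record is 6,588 nt. It is maintained through a ColE1/pMB1-type origin of replication and selected with ampicillin via the β-lactamase gene and its own promoter. Short annotated fragments of rop and the pBR322 bom region, a lac promoter/lacZα segment downstream of lacI, and a small yciV match spanning the origin of the map are backbone remnants rather than functional payload.

The expression cassette consists of the hybrid tac promoter followed by a lac operator, driving the Schistosoma japonicum glutathione S-transferase coding sequence fused at its C-terminal end to a β-catenin fragment of about 1.6 kb. According to the record, the insert was made by gene synthesis and lacks both intrinsically disordered regions, with residues 2–133 and 672–781 deleted, leaving essentially the Armadillo repeat domain. A plasmid-borne lacI gene under the lacIq promoter supplies abundant lac repressor, keeping the tac promoter off until IPTG is added. This makes regulation independent of the host strain's lacI genotype, and the depositor notes that BL21(DE3) can be used. The short linker between GST and the insert is not annotated, so the table does not confirm any protease cleavage site there.

The N-terminal GST tag allows affinity capture on glutathione resin. The construct therefore suits purification of the recombinant Armadillo domain and pull-down or binding assays. The associated work concerns β-catenin acting as an adapter for disordered cBAF interactions, so this construct probably serves to separate the contribution of the folded repeats from that of the disordered termini.
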