Features (pLannotate 1.2.2; 17 found; start..end, strand, type, name):
    183..211     +  promoter       tac promoter: strong E. coli promoter; hybrid between the trp and lac UV5 promoters
    219..235     +  protein_bind   lac operator: The lac repressor binds to the lac operator to inhibit transcription in E. coli. This inhibition can be relieved by adding lactose or isopropyl-β-D-thiogalactopyranoside (IPTG). lac repressor encoded by lacI
    258..911     +  CDS            GST26_SCHJA: Experimental evidence at protein level: Swiss-Prot protein existence level 1. GST isoenzymes appear to play a central role in the parasite detoxification system. Other functions are also suspected including a role in increasing the solubility of haematin in the parasite gut. From Schistosoma japonicum (Blood fluke).
    951..2564    +  CDS            β-catenin (fragment) (sequence withheld): human cadherin-associated protein that also plays a role in the canonical Wnt signaling pathway; Homo sapiens CTNNB1; also known as catenin beta-1
   2605..2644    +  CDS            rop (fragment): Rop protein, which maintains plasmids at low copy number; rop
   2746..2786    +  misc_feature   bom (fragment): basis of mobility region from pBR322
   2891..2995    +  promoter       AmpR promoter: bla
   2996..3856    +  CDS            AmpR: β-lactamase; bla; confers resistance to ampicillin, carbenicillin, and related antibiotics
   4027..4615    +  rep_origin     ori: high-copy-number ColE1/pMB1/pBR322/pUC origin of replication
   4801..4852    -  misc_feature   bom (fragment): basis of mobility region from pBR322
   4859..4936    +  promoter       lacIq promoter: lacI (mutant); In the lacIq allele, a single base change in the promoter boosts expression of the lacI gene about 10-fold.
   4937..6019    +  CDS            lacI: lac repressor; lacI; The lac repressor binds to the lac operator to inhibit transcription in E. coli. This inhibition can be relieved by adding lactose or isopropyl-β-D-thiogalactopyranoside (IPTG).
   6032..6053    +  protein_bind   CAP binding site: CAP binding activates transcription in the presence of cAMP. E. coli catabolite activator protein
   6068..6098    +  promoter       lac promoter: promoter for the E. coli lac operon
   6106..6122    +  protein_bind   lac operator: The lac repressor binds to the lac operator to inhibit transcription in E. coli. This inhibition can be relieved by adding lactose or isopropyl-β-D-thiogalactopyranoside (IPTG). lac repressor encoded by lacI
   6142..6315    +  CDS            lacZα: LacZα fragment of β-galactosidase; lacZ fragment
   6579..107     -  CDS            yciV (fragment) (across the origin): RNAAM_ECOLI - Also known as trpH From Escherichia coli (strain K12).
>Addgene plasmid #242225 | pGEX-5X-1-GST-Armadillo | addgene full sequence | sequence record 481888 | Addgene NGS Result
AGCTTATCGACTGCACGGTGCACCAATGCTTCTGGCGTCAGGCAGCCATCGGAAGCTGTGGTATGGCTGT
GCAGGTCGTAAATCACTGCATAATTCGTGTCGCTCAAGGCGCACTCCCGTTCTGGATAATGTTTTTTGCG
CCGACATCATAACGGTTCTGGCAAATATTCTGAAATGAGCTGTTGACAATTAATCATCGGCTCGTATAAT
GTGTGGAATTGTGAGCGGATAACAATTTCACACAGGAAACAGTATTCATGTCCCCTATACTAGGTTATTG
GAAAATTAAGGGCCTTGTGCAACCCACTCGACTTCTTTTGGAATATCTTGAAGAAAAATATGAAGAGCAT
TTGTATGAGCGCGATGAAGGTGATAAATGGCGAAACAAAAAGTTTGAATTGGGTTTGGAGTTTCCCAATC
TTCCTTATTATATTGATGGTGATGTTAAATTAACACAGTCTATGGCCATCATACGTTATATAGCTGACAA
GCACAACATGTTGGGTGGTTGTCCAAAAGAGCGTGCAGAGATTTCAATGCTTGAAGGAGCGGTTTTGGAT
ATTAGATACGGTGTTTCGAGAATTGCATATAGTAAAGACTTTGAAACTCTCAAAGTTGATTTTCTTAGCA
AGCTACCTGAAATGCTGAAAATGTTCGAAGATCGTTTATGTCATAAAACATATTTAAATGGTGATCATGT
AACCCATCCTGACTTCATGTTGTATGACGCTCTTGATGTTGTTTTATACATGGACCCAATGTGCCTGGAT
GCGTTCCCAAAATTAGTTTGTTTTAAAAAACGTATTGAAGCTATCCCACAAATTGATAAGTACTTGAAAT
CCAGCAAGTATATAGCATGGCCTTTGCAGGGCTGGCAAGCCACGTTTGGTGGTGGCGACCATCCTCCAAA
ATCGGATCTGATCGAAGGTCGTGGGATCCCCGAATTCATG
[1614 nt withheld, positions 951-2564]
TGAGTCGACTCGAGCGGCCGCATCGTGACTGACTGACGATCTGCCTCGCGCGTTTCGGTGATGACGGTGA
AAACCTCTGACACATGCAGCTCCCGGAGACGGTCACAGCTTGTCTGTAAGCGGATGCCGGGAGCAGACAA
GCCCGTCAGGGCGCGTCAGCGGGTGTTGGCGGGTGTCGGGGCGCAGCCATGACCCAGTCACGTAGCGATA
GCGGAGTGTATAATTCTTGAAGACGAAAGGGCCTCGTGATACGCCTATTTTTATAGGTTAATGTCATGAT
AATAATGGTTTCTTAGACGTCAGGTGGCACTTTTCGGGGAAATGTGCGCGGAACCCCTATTTGTTTATTT
TTCTAAATACATTCAAATATGTATCCGCTCATGAGACAATAACCCTGATAAATGCTTCAATAATATTGAA
AAAGGAAGAGTATGAGTATTCAACATTTCCGTGTCGCCCTTATTCCCTTTTTTGCGGCATTTTGCCTTCC
TGTTTTTGCTCACCCAGAAACGCTGGTGAAAGTAAAAGATGCTGAAGATCAGTTGGGTGCACGAGTGGGT
TACATCGAACTGGATCTCAACAGCGGTAAGATCCTTGAGAGTTTTCGCCCCGAAGAACGTTTTCCAATGA
TGAGCACTTTTAAAGTTCTGCTATGTGGCGCGGTATTATCCCGTGTTGACGCCGGGCAAGAGCAACTCGG
TCGCCGCATACACTATTCTCAGAATGACTTGGTTGAGTACTCACCAGTCACAGAAAAGCATCTTACGGAT
GGCATGACAGTAAGAGAATTATGCAGTGCTGCCATAACCATGAGTGATAACACTGCGGCCAACTTACTTC
TGACAACGATCGGAGGACCGAAGGAGCTAACCGCTTTTTTGCACAACATGGGGGATCATGTAACTCGCCT
TGATCGTTGGGAACCGGAGCTGAATGAAGCCATACCAAACGACGAGCGTGACACCACGATGCCTGCAGCA
ATGGCAACAACGTTGCGCAAACTATTAACTGGCGAACTACTTACTCTAGCTTCCCGGCAACAATTAATAG
ACTGGATGGAGGCGGATAAAGTTGCAGGACCACTTCTGCGCTCGGCCCTTCCGGCTGGCTGGTTTATTGC
TGATAAATCTGGAGCCGGTGAGCGTGGGTCTCGCGGTATCATTGCAGCACTGGGGCCAGATGGTAAGCCC
TCCCGTATCGTAGTTATCTACACGACGGGGAGTCAGGCAACTATGGATGAACGAAATAGACAGATCGCTG
AGATAGGTGCCTCACTGATTAAGCATTGGTAACTGTCAGACCAAGTTTACTCATATATACTTTAGATTGA
TTTAAAACTTCATTTTTAATTTAAAAGGATCTAGGTGAAGATCCTTTTTGATAATCTCATGACCAAAATC
CCTTAACGTGAGTTTTCGTTCCACTGAGCGTCAGACCCCGTAGAAAAGATCAAAGGATCTTCTTGAGATC
CTTTTTTTCTGCGCGTAATCTGCTGCTTGCAAACAAAAAAACCACCGCTACCAGCGGTGGTTTGTTTGCC
GGATCAAGAGCTACCAACTCTTTTTCCGAAGGTAACTGGCTTCAGCAGAGCGCAGATACCAAATACTGTC
CTTCTAGTGTAGCCGTAGTTAGGCCACCACTTCAAGAACTCTGTAGCACCGCCTACATACCTCGCTCTGC
TAATCCTGTTACCAGTGGCTGCTGCCAGTGGCGATAAGTCGTGTCTTACCGGGTTGGACTCAAGACGATA
GTTACCGGATAAGGCGCAGCGGTCGGGCTGAACGGGGGGTTCGTGCACACAGCCCAGCTTGGAGCGAACG
ACCTACACCGAACTGAGATACCTACAGCGTGAGCTATGAGAAAGCGCCACGCTTCCCGAAGGGAGAAAGG
CGGACAGGTATCCGGTAAGCGGCAGGGTCGGAACAGGAGAGCGCACGAGGGAGCTTCCAGGGGGAAACGC
CTGGTATCTTTATAGTCCTGTCGGGTTTCGCCACCTCTGACTTGAGCGTCGATTTTTGTGATGCTCGTCA
GGGGGGCGGAGCCTATGGAAAAACGCCAGCAACGCGGCCTTTTTACGGTTCCTGGCCTTTTGCTGGCCTT
TTGCTCACATGTTCTTTCCTGCGTTATCCCCTGATTCTGTGGATAACCGTATTACCGCCTTTGAGTGAGC
TGATACCGCTCGCCGCAGCCGAACGACCGAGCGCAGCGAGTCAGTGAGCGAGGAAGCGGAAGAGCGCCTG
ATGCGGTATTTTCTCCTTACGCATCTGTGCGGTATTTCACACCGCATAAATTCCGACACCATCGAATGGT
GCAAAACCTTTCGCGGTATGGCATGATAGCGCCCGGAAGAGAGTCAATTCAGGGTGGTGAATGTGAAACC
AGTAACGTTATACGATGTCGCAGAGTATGCCGGTGTCTCTTATCAGACCGTTTCCCGCGTGGTGAACCAG
GCCAGCCACGTTTCTGCGAAAACGCGGGAAAAAGTGGAAGCGGCGATGGCGGAGCTGAATTACATTCCCA
ACCGCGTGGCACAACAACTGGCGGGCAAACAGTCGTTGCTGATTGGCGTTGCCACCTCCAGTCTGGCCCT
GCACGCGCCGTCGCAAATTGTCGCGGCGATTAAATCTCGCGCCGATCAACTGGGTGCCAGCGTGGTGGTG
TCGATGGTAGAACGAAGCGGCGTCGAAGCCTGTAAAGCGGCGGTGCACAATCTTCTCGCGCAACGCGTCA
GTGGGCTGATCATTAACTATCCGCTGGATGACCAGGATGCCATTGCTGTGGAAGCTGCCTGCACTAATGT
TCCGGCGTTATTTCTTGATGTCTCTGACCAGACACCCATCAACAGTATTATTTTCTCCCATGAAGACGGT
ACGCGACTGGGCGTGGAGCATCTGGTCGCATTGGGTCACCAGCAAATCGCGCTGTTAGCGGGCCCATTAA
GTTCTGTCTCGGCGCGTCTGCGTCTGGCTGGCTGGCATAAATATCTCACTCGCAATCAAATTCAGCCGAT
AGCGGAACGGGAAGGCGACTGGAGTGCCATGTCCGGTTTTCAACAAACCATGCAAATGCTGAATGAGGGC
ATCGTTCCCACTGCGATGCTGGTTGCCAACGATCAGATGGCGCTGGGCGCAATGCGCGCCATTACCGAGT
CCGGGCTGCGCGTTGGTGCGGATATCTCGGTAGTGGGATACGACGATACCGAAGACAGCTCATGTTATAT
CCCGCCGTTAACCACCATCAAACAGGATTTTCGCCTGCTGGGGCAAACCAGCGTGGACCGCTTGCTGCAA
CTCTCTCAGGGCCAGGCGGTGAAGGGCAATCAGCTGTTGCCCGTCTCACTGGTGAAAAGAAAAACCACCC
TGGCGCCCAATACGCAAACCGCCTCTCCCCGCGCGTTGGCCGATTCATTAATGCAGCTGGCACGACAGGT
TTCCCGACTGGAAAGCGGGCAGTGAGCGCAACGCAATTAATGTGAGTTAGCTCACTCATTAGGCACCCCA
GGCTTTACACTTTATGCTTCCGGCTCGTATGTTGTGTGGAATTGTGAGCGGATAACAATTTCACACAGGA
AACAGCTATGACCATGATTACGGATTCACTGGCCGTCGTTTTACAACGTCGTGACTGGGAAAACCCTGGC
GTTACCCAACTTAATCGCCTTGCAGCACATCCCCCTTTCGCCAGCTGGCGTAATAGCGAAGAGGCCCGCA
CCGATCGCCCTTCCCAACAGTTGCGCAGCCTGAATGGCGAATGGCGCTTTGCCTGGTTTCCGGCACCAGA
AGCGGTGCCGGAAAGCTGGCTGGAGTGCGATCTTCCTGAGGCCGATACTGTCGTCGTCCCCTCAAACTGG
CAGATGCACGGTTACGATGCGCCCATCTACACCAACGTAACCTATCCCATTACGGTCAATCCGCCGTTTG
TTCCCACGGAGAATCCGACGGGTTGTTACTCGCTCACATTTAATGTTGATGAAAGCTGGCTACAGGAAGG
CCAGACGCGAATTATTTTTGATGGCGTTGGAATT
